Addgene plasmid #83489: pAAV-EF1a-Flex-PAK1-AID-ires-EGFP
Purpose: cre-dependent PAK1-AID under EF1a promoter
Depositing lab: Dong Kong. Depositing organization: Tufts University. Publication: A Postsynaptic AMPK-->p21-Activated Kinase Pathway Drives Fasting-Induced Synaptic Plasticity in AgRP Neurons. Kong D, Dagon Y, Campbell JN, Guo Y, Yang Z, Yi X, Aryal P, Wellenstein K, Kahn BB, Sabatini BL, Lowell BB. Neuron. 2016 Jun 16. pii: S0896-6273(16)30204-5. doi: 10.1016/j.neuron.2016.05.025. PubMed 27321921.
Backbone
  Vector backbone: pAAV
  Total vector size (bp): 7121
  Vector type: Mammalian Expression, AAV, Cre/Lox
Growth in bacteria
  Bacterial resistance: Ampicillin, 100 μg/mL
  Growth temperature: 37°C
  Growth strain: NEB Stable
  Copy number: Unknown
Gene/Insert
  Gene/Insert name: PAK1-AID-ires-EGFP
Terms and licenses: Academic/Nonprofit Terms; Industry Terms: Not Available to Industry
How to cite: pAAV-EF1a-Flex-PAK1-AID-ires-EGFP was a gift from Dong Kong (Addgene plasmid # 83489 ; http://n2t.net/addgene:83489 ; RRID:Addgene_83489)
