[The description below was written by a language model from this plasmid's Addgene catalogue record and pLannotate feature annotations shown in this document.]
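Description:
pAAV-EF1a-Flex-PAK1-AID-ires-EGFP is a 7.1 kb adeno-associated virus transfer plasmid for Cre-dependent expression in mammalian cells. The expression cassette sits between two AAV2 inverted terminal repeats, which allow it to be packaged into recombinant AAV particles. The remainder of the plasmid is a bacterial backbone with a high-copy ColE1/pUC-type origin, an M13 phage origin and an ampicillin resistance gene (β-lactamase with its own promoter). The record lists a recombination-deficient E. coli strain for propagation, as is common for ITR-containing plasmids.

Transcription is driven by the human EF-1α promoter with its first intron. Downstream, the payload lies in antisense orientation between two pairs of incompatible recombinase sites, lox2272 and loxP, arranged head-to-head as a FLEX (double-inverted) switch. Without Cre, the coding sequences are backwards relative to the promoter and no product is made. Cre inverts the cassette through one lox pair and then excises a site from the other pair, locking the insert in the sense orientation.

The inverted unit is bicistronic. It carries a roughly 200 bp fragment of the p21-activated kinase PAK1, which the construct name calls AID, presumably the kinase's autoinhibitory domain used as an inhibitor of PAK signalling, though the record does not expand the abbreviation. This is followed by an EMCV IRES and EGFP, which fluorescently marks expressing cells. A WPRE and the human growth hormone polyadenylation signal enhance transcript stability and 3' end processing. The associated publication concerns an AMPK–PAK pathway in fasting-induced synaptic plasticity of AgRP neurons, consistent with use in Cre-defined neuronal populations.
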