Features (pLannotate 1.2.2; 26 found; start..end, strand, type, name):
      1..141     -  repeat_region  AAV2 ITR: inverted terminal repeat of adeno-associated virus serotype 2 inverted
    169..235     +  CDS            small t antigen (fragment): SV40 (simian virus 40) small t antigen
    261..472     +  promoter       EF-1α core promoter: core promoter for human elongation factor EF-1α
    473..581     +  intron         EF-1α intron A (fragment): intron upstream of the start codon of human EF-1α
   1207..1410    +  intron         EF-1α intron A: truncated intron upstream of the start codon of human EF-1α
   1426..1443    +  misc_feature   MCS (fragment): pUC18/19 multiple cloning site
   1450..1483    +  protein_bind   lox2272: Cre-mediated recombination occurs in the 8-bp core sequence (GGATACTT). lox2272 sites are compatible with each other, but incompatible with loxP or loxN sites (Lee and Saito, 1988). Cre recombinase
   1484..1533    -  intron         β-globin intron (fragment): internally truncated intron from human β-globin
   1534..1567    +  protein_bind   loxP: Cre-mediated recombination occurs in the 8-bp core sequence (GCATACAT). Cre recombinase
   1576..2295    -  CDS            EGFP: the original enhanced GFP (Yang et al., 1996) mammalian codon-optimized
   2309..2771    -  misc_feature   IRES: internal ribosome entry site (IRES) of the encephalomyocarditis virus (EMCV)
   2893..3093    -  CDS            PAK1 (fragment): PAK1_BOVIN - Experimental evidence at protein level: Swiss-Prot protein existence level 1. Protein kinase involved in intracellular signaling pathways downstream of integrins and receptor-type kinases that plays an important role in cytoskeleton dynamics, in cell adhesion, migration, proliferation, apoptosis, mitosis, and in vesicle-mediated transport processes. Can directly phosphorylate BAD and protects cells against apoptosis. Activated by interaction with CDC42 and RAC1. Functions as GTPase effector that links the Rho-related GTPases CDC42 and RAC1 to the JNK MAP kinase pathway. Phosphoryl
   3106..3139    -  protein_bind   lox2272: Cre-mediated recombination occurs in the 8-bp core sequence (GGATACTT). lox2272 sites are compatible with each other, but incompatible with loxP or loxN sites (Lee and Saito, 1988). Cre recombinase
   3140..3189    -  intron         β-globin intron (fragment): internally truncated intron from human β-globin
   3190..3223    -  protein_bind   loxP: Cre-mediated recombination occurs in the 8-bp core sequence (GCATACAT). Cre recombinase
   3224..3248    +  misc_feature   MCS (fragment): pBluescript multiple cloning site
   3248..3836    +  misc_feature   WPRE: woodchuck hepatitis virus posttranscriptional regulatory element
   3868..4344    +  polyA_signal   hGH poly(A) signal: human growth hormone polyadenylation signal
   4384..4524    +  repeat_region  AAV2 ITR: inverted terminal repeat of adeno-associated virus serotype 2 inverted
   4529..4580    -  misc_feature   bom (fragment): basis of mobility region from pBR322
   4599..4979    +  rep_origin     M13 ori (sequence partly withheld): M13 bacteriophage origin of replication; arrow indicates direction of (+) strand synthesis
   5055..5104    -  misc_feature   bom (fragment): basis of mobility region from pBR322
   5206..5241    -  CDS            rop (fragment): Rop protein, which maintains plasmids at low copy number; rop
   5336..5440    +  promoter       AmpR promoter: bla
   5441..6301    +  CDS            AmpR: β-lactamase; bla; confers resistance to ampicillin, carbenicillin, and related antibiotics
   6472..7060    +  rep_origin     ori: high-copy-number ColE1/pMB1/pBR322/pUC origin of replication
>Addgene plasmid #83489 | pAAV-EF1a-Flex-PAK1-AID-ires-EGFP | depositor full sequence | sequence record 159339 | pAAV-EF1a-Flex-PAK1-AID-ires-EGFP sequence 7121 bps
CCTGCAGGCAGCTGCGCGCTCGCTCGCTCACTGAGGCCGCCCGGGCAAAGCCCGGGCGTCGGGCGACCTT
TGGTCGCCCGGCCTCAGTGAGCGAGCGAGCGCGCAGAGAGGGAGTGGCCAACTCCATCACTAGGGGTTCC
TGCGGCCGCACGCGTAAGCTTTGCAAAGATGGATAAAGTTTTAAACAGAGAGGAATCTTTGCAGCTAATG
GACCTTCTAGGTCTTGAAAGGAGTGGGAATTGGCTCCGGTGCCCGTCAGTGGGCAGAGCGCACATCGCCC
ACAGTCCCCGAGAAGTTGGGGGGAGGGGTCGGCAATTGAACCGGTGCCTAGAGAAGGTGGCGCGGGGTAA
ACTGGGAAAGTGATGTCGTGTACTGGCTCCGCCTTTTTCCCGAGGGTGGGGGAGAACCGTATATAAGTGC
AGTAGTCGCCGTGAACGTTCTTTTTCGCAACGGGTTTGCCGCCAGAACACAGGTAAGTGCCGTGTGTGGT
TCCCGCGGGCCTGGCCTCTTTACGGGTTATGGCCCTTGCGTGCCTTGAATTACTTCCACTGGCTGCAGTA
CGTGATTCTTGATCCCGAGCTTCGGGTTGGAAGTGGGTGGGAGAGTTCGAGGCCTTGCGCTTAAGGAGCC
CCTTCGCCTCGTGCTTGAGTTGAGGCCTGGCCTGGGCGCTGGGGCCGCCGCGTGCGAATCTGGTGGCACC
TTCGCGCCTGTCTCGCTGCTTTCGATAAGTCTCTAGCCATTTAAAATTTTTGATGACCTGCTGCGACGCT
TTTTTTCTGGCAAGATAGTCTTGTAAATGCGGGCCAAGATCTGCACACTGGTATTTCGGTTTTTGGGGCC
GCGGGCGGCGACGGGGCCCGTGCGTCCCAGCGCACATGTTCGGCGAGGCGGGGCCTGCGAGCGCGGCCAC
CGAGAATCGGACGGGGGTAGTCTCAAGCTGGCCGGCCTGCTCTGGTGCCTGGCCTCGCGCCGCCGTGTAT
CGCCCCGCCCTGGGCGGCAAGGCTGGCCCGGTCGGCACCAGTTGCGTGAGCGGAAAGATGGCCGCTTCCC
GGCCCTGCTGCAGGGAGCTCAAAATGGAGGACGCGGCGCTCGGGAGAGCGGGCGGGTGAGTCACCCACAC
AAAGGAAAAGGGCCTTTCCGTCCTCAGCCGTCGCTTCATGTGACTCCACGGAGTACCGGGCGCCGTCCAG
GCACCTCGATTAGTTCTCGAGCTTTTGGAGTACGTCGTCTTTAGGTTGGGGGGAGGGGTTTTATGCGATG
GAGTTTCCCCACACTGAGTGGGTGGAGACTGAAGTTAGGCCAGCTTGGCACTTGATGTAATTCTCCTTGG
AATTTGCCCTTTTTGAGTTTGGATCTTGGTTCATTCTCAAGCCTCAGACAGTGGTTCAAAGTTTTTTTCT
TCCATTTCAGGTGTCGTGAGGTACCGGATCCTCTAGAGTCGACTCCGGAATAACTTCGTATAGGATACTT
TATACGAAGTTATGCAGAATGGTAGCTGGATTGTAGCTGCTATTAGCAATATGAAACCTCTTAATAACTT
CGTATAGCATACATTATACGAAGTTATGGCGCGCCTTACTTGTACAGCTCGTCCATGCCGAGAGTGATCC
CGGCGGCGGTCACGAACTCCAGCAGGACCATGTGATCGCGCTTCTCGTTGGGGTCTTTGCTCAGGGCGGA
CTGGGTGCTCAGGTAGTGGTTGTCGGGCAGCAGCACGGGGCCGTCGCCGATGGGGGTGTTCTGCTGGTAG
TGGTCGGCGAGCTGCACGCTGCCGTCCTCGATGTTGTGGCGGATCTTGAAGTTCACCTTGATGCCGTTCT
TCTGCTTGTCGGCCATGATATAGACGTTGTGGCTGTTGTAGTTGTACTCCAGCTTGTGCCCCAGGATGTT
GCCGTCCTCCTTGAAGTCGATGCCCTTCAGCTCGATGCGGTTCACCAGGGTGTCGCCCTCGAACTTCACC
TCGGCGCGGGTCTTGTAGTTGCCGTCGTCCTTGAAGAAGATGGTGCGCTCCTGGACGTAGCCTTCGGGCA
TGGCGGACTTGAAGAAGTCGTGCTGCTTCATGTGGTCGGGGTAGCGGCTGAAGCACTGCACGCCGTAGGT
CAGGGTGGTCACGAGGGTGGGCCAGGGCACGGGCAGCTTGCCGGTGGTGCAGATGAACTTCAGGGTCAGC
TTGCCGTAGGTGGCATCGCCCTCGCCCTCGCCGGACACGCTGAACTTGTGGCCGTTTACGTCGCCGTCCA
GCTCGACCAGGATGGGCACCACCCCGGTGAACAGCTCCTCGCCCTTGCTCACCATGGTTGTGGCCATATT
ATCATCGTGTTTTTCAAAGGAAAACCACGTCCCCGTGGTTCGGGGGGCCTAGACGTTTTTTTAACCTCGA
CTAAACACATGTAAAGCATGTGCACCGAGGCCCCAGATCAGATCCCATACAATGGGGTACCTTCTGGGCA
TCCTTCAGCCCCTTGTTGAATACGCTTGAGGAGAGCCATTTGACTCTTTCCACAACTATCCAACTCACAA
CGTGGCACTGGGGTTGTGCCGCCTTTGCAGGTGTATCTTATACACGTGGCTTTTGGCCGCAGAGGCACCT
GTCGCCAGGTGGGGGGTTCCGCTGCCTGCAAAGGGTCGCTACAGACGTTGTTTGTCTTCAAGAAGCTTCC
AGAGGAACTGCTTCCTTCACGACATTCAACAGACCTTGCATTCCTTTGGCGAGAGGGGAAAGACCCCTAG
GAATGCTCGTCAAGAAGACAGGGCCAGGTTTCCGGGCCCTCACATTGCCAAAAGACGGCAATATGGTGGA
AAATAACATATAGACAAACGCACACCGGCCTTATTCCAAGCGGCTTCGGCCAGTAACGTTAGGGGGGGGG
GAGGGAGAGGGGCCTCGAGTTATGACTTATCTGTAAAACTCATGTACTTCTGACTATTGGAGGTCTTCTT
AGAGTTATAAAATTCCAACACATCCAGAACAGCCTGTGGGTTTTTCTTCTGTTCTGACTTTGTGATATTT
GATGTTTGAAGCAAGCGAGCCCACTGTTCTGGCATTCCCGTAAACTCCCCTGTGACAGCATCAAAACCAA
CATGAATTGTATGCATTGTGCTAGCATAACTTCGTATAAAGTATCCTATACGAAGTTATTTGCCTTAACC
CAGAAATTATCACTGTTATTCTTTAGAATGGTGCAAAGAATAACTTCGTATAATGTATGCTATACGAAGT
TATGAATTCGATATCAAGCTTATCGATAATCAACCTCTGGATTACAAAATTTGTGAAAGATTGACTGGTA
TTCTTAACTATGTTGCTCCTTTTACGCTATGTGGATACGCTGCTTTAATGCCTTTGTATCATGCTATTGC
TTCCCGTATGGCTTTCATTTTCTCCTCCTTGTATAAATCCTGGTTGCTGTCTCTTTATGAGGAGTTGTGG
CCCGTTGTCAGGCAACGTGGCGTGGTGTGCACTGTGTTTGCTGACGCAACCCCCACTGGTTGGGGCATTG
CCACCACCTGTCAGCTCCTTTCCGGGACTTTCGCTTTCCCCCTCCCTATTGCCACGGCGGAACTCATCGC
CGCCTGCCTTGCCCGCTGCTGGACAGGGGCTCGGCTGTTGGGCACTGACAATTCCGTGGTGTTGTCGGGG
AAATCATCGTCCTTTCCTTGGCTGCTCGCCTATGTTGCCACCTGGATTCTGCGCGGGACGTCCTTCTGCT
ACGTCCCTTCGGCCCTCAATCCAGCGGACCTTCCTTCCCGCGGCCTGCTGCCGGCTCTGCGGCCTCTTCC
GCGTCTTCGCCTTCGCCCTCAGACGAGTCGGATCTCCCTTTGGGCCGCCTCCCCGCATCGATACCGAGCG
CTGCTCGAGAGATCTACGGGTGGCATCCCTGTGACCCCTCCCCAGTGCCTCTCCTGGCCCTGGAAGTTGC
CACTCCAGTGCCCACCAGCCTTGTCCTAATAAAATTAAGTTGCATCATTTTGTCTGACTAGGTGTCCTTC
TATAATATTATGGGGTGGAGGGGGGTGGTATGGAGCAAGGGGCAAGTTGGGAAGACAACCTGTAGGGCCT
GCGGGGTCTATTGGGAACCAAGCTGGAGTGCAGTGGCACAATCTTGGCTCACTGCAATCTCCGCCTCCTG
GGTTCAAGCGATTCTCCTGCCTCAGCCTCCCGAGTTGTTGGGATTCCAGGCATGCATGACCAGGCTCAGC
TAATTTTTGTTTTTTTGGTAGAGACGGGGTTTCACCATATTGGCCAGGCTGGTCTCCAACTCCTAATCTC
AGGTGATCTACCCACCTTGGCCTCCCAAATTGCTGGGATTACAGGCGTGAACCACTGCTCCCTTCCCTGT
CCTTCTGATTTTGTAGGTAACCACGTGCGGACCGAGCGGCCGCAGGAACCCCTAGTGATGGAGTTGGCCA
CTCCCTCTCTGCGCGCTCGCTCGCTCACTGAGGCCGGGCGACCAAAGGTCGCCCGACGCCCGGGCTTTGC
CCGGGCGGCCTCAGTGAGCGAGCGAGCGCGCAGCTGCCTGCAGGGGCGCCTGATGCGGTATTTTCTCCTT
ACGCATCTGTGCGGTATTTCACACCGCATA
[142 nt withheld, positions 4581-4722]
C
[141 nt withheld, positions 4724-4864]
CCTTTGACGTTGGAGTCCACGTTCTTT
[37 nt withheld, positions 4892-4928]
ACCCTATCTCGGGCTATTCTTTTGATTTATAAGGGATTTTGCCGATTTCGGCCTATTGGTTAAAAAATGA
GCTGATTTAACAAAAATTTAACGCGAATTTTAACAAAATATTAACGTTTACAATTTTATGGTGCACTCTC
AGTACAATCTGCTCTGATGCCGCATAGTTAAGCCAGCCCCGACACCCGCCAACACCCGCTGACGCGCCCT
GACGGGCTTGTCTGCTCCCGGCATCCGCTTACAGACAAGCTGTGACCGTCTCCGGGAGCTGCATGTGTCA
GAGGTTTTCACCGTCATCACCGAAACGCGCGAGACGAAAGGGCCTCGTGATACGCCTATTTTTATAGGTT
AATGTCATGATAATAATGGTTTCTTAGACGTCAGGTGGCACTTTTCGGGGAAATGTGCGCGGAACCCCTA
TTTGTTTATTTTTCTAAATACATTCAAATATGTATCCGCTCATGAGACAATAACCCTGATAAATGCTTCA
ATAATATTGAAAAAGGAAGAGTATGAGTATTCAACATTTCCGTGTCGCCCTTATTCCCTTTTTTGCGGCA
TTTTGCCTTCCTGTTTTTGCTCACCCAGAAACGCTGGTGAAAGTAAAAGATGCTGAAGATCAGTTGGGTG
CACGAGTGGGTTACATCGAACTGGATCTCAACAGCGGTAAGATCCTTGAGAGTTTTCGCCCCGAAGAACG
TTTTCCAATGATGAGCACTTTTAAAGTTCTGCTATGTGGCGCGGTATTATCCCGTATTGACGCCGGGCAA
GAGCAACTCGGTCGCCGCATACACTATTCTCAGAATGACTTGGTTGAGTACTCACCAGTCACAGAAAAGC
ATCTTACGGATGGCATGACAGTAAGAGAATTATGCAGTGCTGCCATAACCATGAGTGATAACACTGCGGC
CAACTTACTTCTGACAACGATCGGAGGACCGAAGGAGCTAACCGCTTTTTTGCACAACATGGGGGATCAT
GTAACTCGCCTTGATCGTTGGGAACCGGAGCTGAATGAAGCCATACCAAACGACGAGCGTGACACCACGA
TGCCTGTAGCAATGGCAACAACGTTGCGCAAACTATTAACTGGCGAACTACTTACTCTAGCTTCCCGGCA
ACAATTAATAGACTGGATGGAGGCGGATAAAGTTGCAGGACCACTTCTGCGCTCGGCCCTTCCGGCTGGC
TGGTTTATTGCTGATAAATCTGGAGCCGGTGAGCGTGGGTCTCGCGGTATCATTGCAGCACTGGGGCCAG
ATGGTAAGCCCTCCCGTATCGTAGTTATCTACACGACGGGGAGTCAGGCAACTATGGATGAACGAAATAG
ACAGATCGCTGAGATAGGTGCCTCACTGATTAAGCATTGGTAACTGTCAGACCAAGTTTACTCATATATA
CTTTAGATTGATTTAAAACTTCATTTTTAATTTAAAAGGATCTAGGTGAAGATCCTTTTTGATAATCTCA
TGACCAAAATCCCTTAACGTGAGTTTTCGTTCCACTGAGCGTCAGACCCCGTAGAAAAGATCAAAGGATC
TTCTTGAGATCCTTTTTTTCTGCGCGTAATCTGCTGCTTGCAAACAAAAAAACCACCGCTACCAGCGGTG
GTTTGTTTGCCGGATCAAGAGCTACCAACTCTTTTTCCGAAGGTAACTGGCTTCAGCAGAGCGCAGATAC
CAAATACTGTCCTTCTAGTGTAGCCGTAGTTAGGCCACCACTTCAAGAACTCTGTAGCACCGCCTACATA
CCTCGCTCTGCTAATCCTGTTACCAGTGGCTGCTGCCAGTGGCGATAAGTCGTGTCTTACCGGGTTGGAC
TCAAGACGATAGTTACCGGATAAGGCGCAGCGGTCGGGCTGAACGGGGGGTTCGTGCACACAGCCCAGCT
TGGAGCGAACGACCTACACCGAACTGAGATACCTACAGCGTGAGCTATGAGAAAGCGCCACGCTTCCCGA
AGGGAGAAAGGCGGACAGGTATCCGGTAAGCGGCAGGGTCGGAACAGGAGAGCGCACGAGGGAGCTTCCA
GGGGGAAACGCCTGGTATCTTTATAGTCCTGTCGGGTTTCGCCACCTCTGACTTGAGCGTCGATTTTTGT
GATGCTCGTCAGGGGGGCGGAGCCTATGGAAAAACGCCAGCAACGCGGCCTTTTTACGGTTCCTGGCCTT
TTGCTGGCCTTTTGCTCACATGT
