>Addgene plasmid #83489 | pAAV-EF1a-Flex-PAK1-AID-ires-EGFP | addgene partial sequence | sequence record 162509 | WPRE-R 5'-CATAGCGTAAAAGGAGCAACA-3'
ATCCAGAGGTTGATTATCGATAAGCTTGATATCGAATTCATAACTTCGTATAGCATACATTATACGAAGT
TATTCTTTGCACCATTCTAAAGAATAACAGTGATAATTTCTGGGTTAAGGCAAATAACTTCGTATAGGAT
ACTTTATACGAAGTTATGCTAGCACAATGCATACAATTCATGTTGGTTTTGATGCTGTCACAGGGGAGTT
TACGGGAATGCCAGAACAGTGGGCTCGCTTGCTTCAAACATCAAATATCACAAAGTCAGAGCAGAAGAAA
AACCCACAGGCTGTTCTGGATGTGTTGGAATTTTATAACTCTAAGAAGACCTCCAATAGTCAGAAGTACA
TGAGTTTTACAGATAAGTCATAACTCGAGGCCCCTCTCCCTCCCCCCCCCCTAACGTTACTGGCCGAAGC
CGCTTGGAATAAGGCCGGTGTGCGTTTGTCTATATGTTATTTTCCACCATATTGCCGTCTTTTGGCAATG
TGAGGGCCCGGAAACCTGGCCCTGTCTTCTTGACGAGCATTCCTAGGGGTCTTTCCCCTCTCGCCAAAGG
AATGCAAGGTCTGTTGAATGTCGTGAAGGAAGCAGTTCCTCTGGAAGCTTCTTGAAGACAAACAACGTCT
GTAGCGACCCTTTGCAGGCAGCGGAACCCCCCACCTGGCGACAGGTGCCTCTGCGGCCAAAAGCCACGTG
TATAAGATACACCTGCAA
