>Addgene plasmid #83489 | pAAV-EF1a-Flex-PAK1-AID-ires-EGFP | addgene partial sequence | sequence record 162510 | CMV-d2eGFP-F 5'-TATATCATGGCCGACAAGC-3'
CGCCACAACATCGAGGACGGCAGCGTGCAGCTCGCCGACCACTACCAGCAGAACACCCCCATCGGCGACG
GCCCCGTGCTGCTGCCCGACAACCACTACCTGAGCACCCAGTCCGCCCTGAGCAAAGACCCCAACGAGAA
GCGCGATCACATGGTCCTGCTGGAGTTCGTGACCGCCGCCGGGATCACTCTCGGCATGGACGAGCTGTAC
AAGTAAGGCGCGCCATAACTTCGTATAATGTATGCTATACGAAGTTATTAAGAGGTTTCATATTGCTAAT
AGCAGCTACAATCCAGCTACCATTCTGCATAACTTCGTATAAAGTATCCTATACGAAGTTATTCCGGAGT
CGACTCTAGAGGATCCGGTACCTCACGACACCTGAAATGGAAGAAAAAAACTTTGAACCACTGTCTGAGG
CTTGAGAATGAACCAAGATCCAAACTCAAAAAGGGCAAATTCCAAGGAGAATTACATCAAGTGCCAAGCT
GGCCTAACTTCAGTCTCCACCCACTCAGTGTGGGGAAACTCCATCGCATAAAACCCCTCCCCCCAACCTA
AAGACGACGTACTCCAAAAGCTCGAGAACTAATCGAGGTGCCTGGACGGCGCCCGGTACTCCGTGGAGTC
ACATGAAGCGACGGCTGAGGACGGAAAGGCCCTTTTCCTTTGTGTGGGTGACTCACCCGCCCGCTCTCCC
GAGCGCCGCGTCCTCCATTTTGAGCTCCCTGCAGCAGGGCCGGGAAGCGGCCATCTTTCCGCTCACGCAA
CTGGTGCCGACCGGGCCAGCCTTGCCGCCCAGG
